Addgene plasmid #18080: pGEX-2TK-WW-EF1+EF2
Depositing lab: Marius Sudol. Depositing organization: Icahn School of Medicine at Mount Sinai. Publication: The WW domain of dystrophin requires EF-hands region to interact with beta-dystroglycan. Rentschler S, Linn H, Deininger K, Bedford MT, Espanel X, Sudol M. Biol Chem. 1999 Apr . 380(4):431-42. 10.1515/BC.1999.057 PubMed 10355629.
Backbone
  Vector backbone: pGEX-2TK (Pharmacia)
  Backbone manufacturer: Phramacia
  Backbone size w/o insert (bp): 4969
  Vector type: Bacterial Expression
Growth in bacteria
  Bacterial resistance: Ampicillin, 100 μg/mL
  Growth temperature: 37°C
  Growth strain: DH5alpha
  Copy number: High Copy
Gene/Insert
  Gene/Insert name: Dystrophin
  Species: H. sapiens (human)
  Insert size (bp): 633
  GenBank ID: NM_004006
  Entrez Gene: DMD (a.k.a. BMD, CMD3B, DXS142, DXS164, DXS206, DXS230, DXS239, DXS268, DXS269, DXS270, DXS272, MRX85)
  Tag / fusion protein: GST (N terminal on backbone)
  Cloning method: Restriction Enzyme; 5′ cloning site BamHI (unknown if destroyed); 3′ cloning site EcoRI (unknown if destroyed)
  Sequencing primers: 5′ N/A
Resource information
  A portion of this plasmid was derived from a plasmid made by: We obtained the partial cDNA for human dystrophin from ATCC. That cDNA served as a template for generation of constructs we produced in pGEX2TK
Terms and licenses: Academic/Nonprofit Terms; Industry Terms: Not Available to Industry
How to cite: pGEX-2TK-WW-EF1+EF2 was a gift from Marius Sudol (Addgene plasmid # 18080 ; http://n2t.net/addgene:18080 ; RRID:Addgene_18080)
