[The description below was written by a language model from this plasmid's Addgene catalogue record.]
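Description:
pGEX-2TK-WW-EF1+EF2 is a bacterial expression plasmid built on the pGEX-2TK backbone (about 5 kb without insert) for producing a fragment of human dystrophin (DMD) as a glutathione S-transferase fusion in E. coli. It is recorded as a high-copy plasmid selected with ampicillin. No feature table accompanies the record, so the promoter, origin of replication and other backbone elements are not itemised. pGEX-series vectors generally drive the GST fusion from an IPTG-inducible tac promoter and carry a lacI repressor gene. The 2TK version is known for a thrombin cleavage site and a protein kinase A phosphorylation site between GST and the cloning site, which allows tag removal or radiolabelling of the purified protein.

The insert is a 633 bp segment of dystrophin cloned between BamHI and EcoRI, placing GST at the N terminus of the fusion. It was amplified from a partial human dystrophin cDNA. The exact residue boundaries are not stated, but the construct name indicates that the fragment spans the WW domain together with the first and second EF-hand motifs of the C-terminal region of the protein. The associated study addressed the finding that the dystrophin WW domain needs the adjacent EF-hand region to bind beta-dystroglycan. This plasmid therefore most likely serves as a source of purified GST-WW-EF1+EF2 protein for in vitro binding assays, such as pull-downs or labelled-probe overlays, alongside related constructs covering other portions of the region.
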