>Addgene plasmid #18080 | pGEX-2TK-WW-EF1+EF2 | addgene partial sequence | sequence record 23949 | 18080 with pGEX3'
CGAACGCGCGAGGCAGATCGTCAGTCAGTCACGATGAATTCTACTGCCCCCAAAGGATGCAACTTCACCC
AACTGTCTTGGAATTTGGATAGAATCATGCAGAAGGAGGCCCAGCCTGCGCTGGTCACAAAATCCTGTTG
AACTTGCCACTTGCTTGAAAAGGTATCTGTACTTGTCTTCCAAATGTGCTTTACACAGGGAAATGATGCC
AGTTTTAAAAGACAGGACACGGATCCTCCCTGTTCGTCCCGTATCATAAACATTCAGCAGCCAGTTCAGA
CACATATCCACGCAGAGAGGGACGTTGACCAAATTGTTGTGCTCTTGCTCCAGGCGGTCATAAATAGTGG
TCAAACAATTAATAATCTGCAGGATATCCATGGGCTGGTCATTTTGCTTGAGGTTGTGCTGGTCCAAGGC
ATCACATGCAGCTGACAGGCTCAAGAGATCCAAGCAAAGGGCCTTCTGCAGTCTTCGGAGTTTCATGGCA
GTCCTATAAGCTGAGAATCTGACATTATTCAGGTCAGCTAAAGACTGGTAGAGCTCTGTCATTTTGGGAT
GGTCCCAGCAAGTTGTTTGAGTCTCGTGGTTGATATAGTAGGGCACTTTGTTTGGCGAGATGGCTCTCTC
CCAGGGACCCGGAAGAACGTGGAAAATGAGTGCTGAGATGCTGGACCGGATCCAACAGATGCCGACGAAT
CCCCCGCGGAACCAGATCCGATTTGG
